>Addgene plasmid #230091 | AiP11272 - scAAV-AiE0001m-minBG-SYFP2-WPRE3-BGHpA (Alias: CN1272) | addgene full sequence | sequence record 462677 | Addgene NGS Result
AAAGCTTCCCGGGGGGATCTGGGCCACTCCCTCTCTGCGCGCTCGCTCGCTCACTGAGGCCGCCCGGGCA
AAGCCCGGGCGGCCTCAGTGAGCGAGCGAGCGCGCAGAGAGGGAGTGGCCAACTCCATCACTAGGGGTTC
CTGGAGGGGTGGAGTCGTGACCTAGGACGCGTCCAGTGGCTAGACTGAAGGACCCTTTGGAAGGGCTTCA
GTTTGCATTATAAGGAAGGAAGTGCCCAGGCCTATCATTGGGATAATTAATTTGCTATCACCGCTCTGTG
CTGAGAATGTAAGCGCAAAAGAGGAGCAGAACGTAATCGCTGACAAATTACTCTGTGTGTACTGAACATC
AGAATACATGCAGCTGCCACCCAGACACCCCCCCCCCATTGTACCTTAGCAGACAATAGTTTTCAACTGG
GACTCAGTACAATGAGCCACAAAAGGGACATGAGGTAAGTGTAGGGTGTACGCAGCAGGACATTTTGATG
AAATATCTAGGGGACAATTTAATATGAAATATCAGCTGGTAAAAGAGACCAGCTGCTTACTAAGGAGAAT
GACTCAAGCTATAACTCCAGCTCCTATTATATATAATGAGATTGGCAAAATTGGACTTTTATTCTGGGAA
GAAAACTGCTGATTTTGAATGTGTCATGGGTATGCCTGCAGACTCCCAACTTCTAAGGGAATTTGCTTTT
CTGGGTTGAATTAATACTGTGAACCCCAGGGAGCTCGGGCTGGGCATAAAAGTCAGGGCAGAGCCATCTA
TTGCTTACATTTGCTTCTGGGATCCAGATCTTTCGAAGCTAGCGCTACCGGTCGCCACCATGGTGAGCAA
GGGCGAGGAGCTGTTCACCGGGGTGGTGCCCATCCTGGTCGAGCTGGACGGCGACGTAAACGGCCACAAG
TTCAGCGTGTCCGGCGAGGGCGAGGGCGATGCCACCTACGGCAAGCTGACCCTGAAGCTGATCTGCACCA
CCGGCAAGCTGCCCGTGCCCTGGCCCACCCTCGTGACCACCCTGGGCTACGGCGTGCAGTGCTTCGCCCG
CTACCCCGACCACATGAAGCAGCACGACTTCTTCAAGTCCGCCATGCCCGAAGGCTACGTCCAGGAGCGC
ACCATCTTCTTCAAGGACGACGGCAACTACAAGACCCGCGCCGAGGTGAAGTTCGAGGGCGACACCCTGG
TGAACCGCATCGAGCTGAAGGGCATCGACTTCAAGGAGGACGGCAACATCCTGGGGCACAAGCTGGAGTA
CAACTACAACAGCCACAACGTCTATATCACCGCCGACAAGCAGAAGAACGGCATCAAGGCCAACTTCAAG
ATCCGCCACAACATCGAGGACGGCGGCGTGCAGCTCGCCGACCACTACCAGCAGAACACCCCCATCGGCG
ACGGCCCCGTGCTGCTGCCCGACAACCACTACCTGAGCTACCAGTCCAAGCTGAGCAAAGACCCCAACGA
GAAGCGCGATCACATGGTCCTGCTGGAGTTCGTGACCGCCGCCGGGATCACTCTCGGCATGGACGAGCTG
TACAAGTAAGTCGACGGCGCGCCGCGGCCGCGAATTCGATATCATAATCAACCTCTGGATTACAAAATTT
GTGAAAGATTGACTGGTATTCTTAACTATGTTGCTCCTTTTACGCTATGTGGATACGCTGCTTTAATGCC
TTTGTATCATGCTATTGCTTCCCGTATGGCTTTCATTTTCTCCTCCTTGTATAAATCCTGGTTAGTTCTT
GCCACGGCGGAACTCATCGCCGCCTGCCTTGCCCGCTGCTGGACAGGGGCTCGGCTGTTGGGCACTGACA
ATTCCGTGGCTCGAGCGACTGTGCCTTCTAGTTGCCAGCCATCTGTTGTTTGCCCCTCCCCCGTGCCTTC
CTTGACCCTGGAAGGTGCCACTCCCACTGTCCTTTCCTAATAAAATGAGGAAATTGCATCGCATTGTCTG
AGTAGGTGTCATTCTATTCTGGGGGGTGGGGTGGGGCAGGACAGCAAGGGGGAGGATTGGGAAGACAATA
GCAGGCATGACTAGTCCACTCCCTCTCTGCGCGCTCGCTCGCTCACTGAGGCCGGGCGACCAAAGGTCGC
CCGACGCCCGGGCTTTGCCCGGGCGGCCTCAGTGAGCGAGCGAGCGCGCAGAGAGGGACAGATCCGGGCC
CGCATGCGTCGACAATTCACTGGCCGTCGTTTTACAACGTCGTGACTGGGAAAACCCTGGCGTTACCCAA
CTTAATCGCCTTGCAGCACATCCCCCTTTCGCCAGCTGGCGTAATAGCGAAGAGGCCCGCACCGATCGCC
CTTCCCAACAGTTGCGCAGCCTGAATGGCGAATGGCGCCTGATGCGGTATTTTCTCCTTACGCATCTGTG
CGGTATTTCACACCGCATATGGTGCACTCTCAGTACAATCTGCTCTGATGCCGCATAGTTAAGCCAGCCC
CGACACCCGCCAACACCCGCTGACGCGCCCTGACGGGCTTGTCTGCTCCCGGCATCCGCTTACAGACAAG
CTGTGACCGTCTCCGGGAGCTGCATGTGTCAGAGGTTTTCACCGTCATCACCGAAACGCGCGAGACGAAA
GGGCCTCGTGATACGCCTATTTTTATAGGTTAATGTCATGATAATAATGGTTTCTTAGACGTCAGGTGGC
ACTTTTCGGGGAAATGTGCGCGGAACCCCTATTTGTTTATTTTTCTAAATACATTCAAATATGTATCCGC
TCATGAGACAATAACCCTGATAAATGCTTCAATAATATTGAAAAAGGAAGAGTATGAGTATTCAACATTT
CCGTGTCGCCCTTATTCCCTTTTTTGCGGCATTTTGCCTTCCTGTTTTTGCTCACCCAGAAACGCTGGTG
AAAGTAAAAGATGCTGAAGATCAGTTGGGTGCACGAGTGGGTTACATCGAACTGGATCTCAACAGCGGTA
AGATCCTTGAGAGTTTTCGCCCCGAAGAACGTTTTCCAATGATGAGCACTTTTAAAGTTCTGCTATGTGG
CGCGGTATTATCCCGTATTGACGCCGGGCAAGAGCAACTCGGTCGCCGCATACACTATTCTCAGAATGAC
TTGGTTGAGTACTCACCAGTCACAGAAAAGCATCTTACGGATGGCATGACAGTAAGAGAATTATGCAGTG
CTGCCATAACCATGAGTGATAACACTGCGGCCAACTTACTTCTGACAACGATCGGAGGACCGAAGGAGCT
AACCGCTTTTTTGCACAACATGGGGGATCATGTAACTCGCCTTGATCGTTGGGAACCGGAGCTGAATGAA
GCCATACCAAACGACGAGCGTGACACCACGATGCCTGTAGCAATGGCAACAACGTTGCGCAAACTATTAA
CTGGCGAACTACTTACTCTAGCTTCCCGGCAACAATTAATAGACTGGATGGAGGCGGATAAAGTTGCAGG
ACCACTTCTGCGCTCGGCCCTTCCGGCTGGCTGGTTTATTGCTGATAAATCTGGAGCCGGTGAGCGTGGG
TCTCGCGGTATCATTGCAGCACTGGGGCCAGATGGTAAGCCCTCCCGTATCGTAGTTATCTACACGACGG
GGAGTCAGGCAACTATGGATGAACGAAATAGACAGATCGCTGAGATAGGTGCCTCACTGATTAAGCATTG
GTAACTGTCAGACCAAGTTTACTCATATATACTTTAGATTGATTTAAAACTTCATTTTTAATTTAAAAGG
ATCTAGGTGAAGATCCTTTTTGATAATCTCATGACCAAAATCCCTTAACGTGAGTTTTCGTTCCACTGAG
CGTCAGACCCCGTAGAAAAGATCAAAGGATCTTCTTGAGATCCTTTTTTTCTGCGCGTAATCTGCTGCTT
GCAAACAAAAAAACCACCGCTACCAGCGGTGGTTTGTTTGCCGGATCAAGAGCTACCAACTCTTTTTCCG
AAGGTAACTGGCTTCAGCAGAGCGCAGATACCAAATACTGTTCTTCTAGTGTAGCCGTAGTTAGGCCACC
ACTTCAAGAACTCTGTAGCACCGCCTACATACCTCGCTCTGCTAATCCTGTTACCAGTGGCTGCTGCCAG
TGGCGATAAGTCGTGTCTTACCGGGTTGGACTCAAGACGATAGTTACCGGATAAGGCGCAGCGGTCGGGC
TGAACGGGGGGTTCGTGCACACAGCCCAGCTTGGAGCGAACGACCTACACCGAACTGAGATACCTACAGC
GTGAGCTATGAGAAAGCGCCACGCTTCCCGAAGGGAGAAAGGCGGACAGGTATCCGGTAAGCGGCAGGGT
CGGAACAGGAGAGCGCACGAGGGAGCTTCCAGGGGGAAACGCCTGGTATCTTTATAGTCCTGTCGGGTTT
CGCCACCTCTGACTTGAGCGTCGATTTTTGTGATGCTCGTCAGGGGGGCGGAGCCTATGGAAAAACGCCA
GCAACGCGGCCTTTTTACGGTTCCTGGCCTTTTGCTGGCCTTTTGCTCACATGTTCTTTCCTGCGTTATC
CCCTGATTCTGTGGATAACCGTATTACCGCCTTTGAGTGAGCTGATACCGCTCGCCGCAGCCGAACGACC
GAGCGCAGCGAGTCAGTGAGCGAGGAAGCGGAAGAGCGCCCAATACGCAAACCGCCTCTCCCCGCGCGTT
GGCCGATTCATTAATGCAGCTGGCACGACAGGTTTCCCGACTGGAAAGCGGGCAGTGAGCGCAACGCAAT
TAATGTGAGTTAGCTCACTCATTAGGCACCCCAGGCTTTACACTTTATGCTTCCGGCTCGTATGTTGTGT
GGAATTGTGAGCGGATAACAATTTCACACAGGAAACAGCTATGACCATGATTACGCCAAGCTCTCGAGAT
CTAG
Features (pLannotate 1.2.2; 17 found; start..end, strand, type, name):
     22..62      +  repeat_region  AAV2 ITR (fragment): inverted terminal repeat of adeno-associated virus serotype 2 inverted
     80..142     -  repeat_region  AAV2 ITR (fragment): inverted terminal repeat of adeno-associated virus serotype 2 inverted
    830..1546    +  CDS            SYFP2: SYFP2 is a basic (constitutively fluorescent) yellow fluorescent protein published in 2006, derived from Aequorea victoria. It is reported to be a very rapidly-maturing monomer with moderate acid sensitivity.
   1586..1743    +  misc_feature   WPRE (fragment): woodchuck hepatitis virus posttranscriptional regulatory element
   1749..1829    +  misc_feature   WPRE (fragment): woodchuck hepatitis virus posttranscriptional regulatory element
   1839..1950    +  polyA_signal   bGH poly(A) signal: bovine growth hormone polyadenylation signal
   2046..2151    +  repeat_region  AAV2 ITR (fragment): inverted terminal repeat of adeno-associated virus serotype 2 inverted
   2185..2342    +  CDS            lacZα (fragment): LacZα fragment of β-galactosidase; lacZ fragment
   2348..2447    -  misc_feature   bom (fragment): basis of mobility region from pBR322
   2549..2584    -  CDS            rop (fragment): Rop protein, which maintains plasmids at low copy number; rop
   2679..2783    +  promoter       AmpR promoter: bla
   2784..3644    +  CDS            AmpR: β-lactamase; bla; confers resistance to ampicillin, carbenicillin, and related antibiotics
   3815..4403    +  rep_origin     ori: high-copy-number ColE1/pMB1/pBR322/pUC origin of replication
   4586..4678    +  CDS            lacI (fragment): lac repressor; lacI; The lac repressor binds to the lac operator to inhibit transcription in E. coli. This inhibition can be relieved by adding lactose or isopropyl-β-D-thiogalactopyranoside (IPTG).
   4691..4712    +  protein_bind   CAP binding site: CAP binding activates transcription in the presence of cAMP. E. coli catabolite activator protein
   4727..4757    +  promoter       lac promoter: promoter for the E. coli lac operon
   4765..4781    +  protein_bind   lac operator: The lac repressor binds to the lac operator to inhibit transcription in E. coli. This inhibition can be relieved by adding lactose or isopropyl-β-D-thiogalactopyranoside (IPTG). lac repressor encoded by lacI
