[The description below was written by a language model from this plasmid's Addgene catalogue record and pLannotate feature annotations shown in this document.]
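Description:
AiP11272 - scAAV-AiE0001m-minBG-SYFP2-WPRE3-BGHpA (alias CN1272) is a self-complementary AAV transfer plasmid of about 4.8 kb, built to test or exploit a brain-cell-type enhancer. It is maintained in E. coli as a high-copy plasmid through a ColE1/pUC-type origin and selected with ampicillin via the β-lactamase gene and its own promoter. The backbone also carries leftover cloning-vector remnants (fragments of lacZα, lacI, bom and rop, plus the lac promoter, operator and CAP site) that play no part in the viral payload. A recombination-deficient host strain is recorded, consistent with the need to keep the AAV2 inverted terminal repeats intact.

The AAV2 ITR fragments annotated at either end bracket the expression cassette and provide the signals for replication and packaging into AAV capsids. The self-complementary design lets the packaged genome fold into double-stranded DNA, so expression begins without second-strand synthesis, at the cost of reduced cargo capacity. Within the ITRs, the enhancer AiE0001m and the minimal β-globin promoter (minBG) are named in the catalogue entry but are not annotated in the feature table; they presumably occupy the unannotated stretch upstream of the reporter. The minimal promoter has little activity alone, so transcription depends on the enhancer, restricting expression to the cell populations in which it is active. The reporter is SYFP2, a rapidly maturing monomeric yellow fluorescent protein derived from Aequorea victoria. It is followed by WPRE3, a shortened woodchuck posttranscriptional element (seen as two WPRE fragments) that boosts transcript expression, and the bovine growth hormone polyadenylation signal. The construct is intended for producing enhancer AAVs that fluorescently label specific brain cell populations; the record does not say which population AiE0001m targets.
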