Addgene plasmid #230091: AiP11272 - scAAV-AiE0001m-minBG-SYFP2-WPRE3-BGHpA (Alias: CN1272)
Purpose: AiE0001m is an enhancer sequence, designed to drive AAV-mediated transgene expression in specific populations of brain cells
Depositing lab: Allen Institute for Brain Science & Boaz Levi. Depositing organization: Allen Institute. Publication: A suite of enhancer AAVs and transgenic mouse lines for genetic access to cortical cell types. Ben-Simon Y, Hooper M, Narayan S, Daigle TL, Dwivedi D, Way SW, Oster A, Stafford DA, Mich JK, Taormina MJ, Martinez RA, Opitz-Araya X, Roth JR, Alexander JR, Allen S, Amster A, Arbuckle J, Ayala A, Baker PM, Bakken TE, Barcelli T, Barta S, Bendrick J, Bertagnolli D, Bielstein C, Bishwakarma P, Bowlus J, Boyer G, Brouner K, Casian B, Casper T, Chakka AB, Chakrabarty R, Chance RK, Chavan S, Clark M, Colbert K, Collman F, Daniel S, Departee M, DiValentin P, Donadio N, Dotson N, Egdorf T, Fliss T, Gabitto M, Garcia J, Gary A, Gasperini M, Gloe J, Goldy J, Gore BB, Graybuck L, Greisman N, Haeseleer F, Halterman C, Haradon Z, Hastings SD, Helback O, Ho W, Hockemeyer D, Huang C, Huff S, Hunker A, Johansen N, Jones D, Juneau Z, Kalmbach B, Kannan M, Khem S, Kussick E, Kutsal R, Larsen R, Lee C, Lee AY, Leibly M, Lenz GH, Li S, Liang E, Lusk N, Madigan Z, Malloy J, Malone J, McCue R, Melchor J, Mollenkopf T, Moosman S, Morin E, Newman D, Ng L, Ngo K, Omstead V, Otto S, Oyama A, Pena N, Pham T, Phillips E, Pom CA, Potekhina L, Ransford S, Ray PL, Rette D, Reynoldson C, Rimorin C, Rocha D, Ruiz A, Sanchez REA, Sawyer L, Sedeno-Cortes A, Sevigny JP, Shapovalova N, Shepard N, Shulga L, Sigler AR, Siverts L, Soliman S, Somasundaram S, Staats B, Stewart K, Szelenyi E, Tieu M, Trader C, Tran A, van Velthoven CTJ, Walker M, Wang Y, Weed N, Wirthlin M, Wood T, Wynalda B, Yao Z, Zhou T, Ariza J, Dee N, Reding M, Ronellenfitch K, Mufti S, Sunkin SM, Smith KA, Esposito L, Waters J, Thyagarajan B, Yao S, Lein ES, Zeng H, Levi BP, Ngai J, Ting JT, Tasic B. Cell. 2025 May 16:S0092-8674(25)00513-6. doi: 10.1016/j.cell.2025.05.002. PubMed 40403729.
Backbone
  Vector backbone: scAAV
  Vector type: AAV
Growth in bacteria
  Bacterial resistance: Ampicillin, 100 μg/mL
  Growth temperature: 37°C
  Growth strain: NEB Stable
  Copy number: High Copy
Gene/Insert
  Gene/Insert name: SYFP2
  Species: Synthetic
  Promoter: minBG
  Cloning method: Gibson Cloning
Terms and licenses: Academic/Nonprofit Terms; Industry Terms: Not Available to Industry
How to cite: AiP11272 - scAAV-AiE0001m-minBG-SYFP2-WPRE3-BGHpA (Alias: CN1272) was a gift from Allen Institute for Brain Science & Boaz Levi (Addgene plasmid # 230091 ; http://n2t.net/addgene:230091 ; RRID:Addgene_230091)
